>Addgene plasmid #188093 | pCAG-MBP-ATG9 (801-839) | addgene full sequence | sequence record 369772 | Addgene NGS Result
GTCGACATTGATTATTGACTAGTTATTAATAGTAATCAATTACGGGGTCATTAGTTCATAGCCCATATAT
GGAGTTCCGCGTTACATAACTTACGGTAAATGGCCCGCCTGGCTGACCGCCCAACGACCCCCGCCCATTG
ACGTCAATAATGACGTATGTTCCCATAGTAACGCCAATAGGGACTTTCCATTGACGTCAATGGGTGGAGT
ATTTACGGTAAACTGCCCACTTGGCAGTACATCAAGTGTATCATATGCCAAGTACGCCCCCTATTGACGT
CAATGACGGTAAATGGCCCGCCTGGCATTATGCCCAGTACATGACCTTATGGGACTTTCCTACTTGGCAG
TACATCTACGTATTAGTCATCGCTATTACCATGGTCGAGGTGAGCCCCACGTTCTGCTTCACTCTCCCCA
TCTCCCCCCCCTCCCCACCCCCAATTTTGTATTTATTTATTTTTTAATTATTTTGTGCAGCGATGGGGGC
GGGGGGGGGGGGGGGGCGCGCCRGGGGGGGGGGGGGGGGGSGRGGGGSGGGGSGGGGSGAGGCGGAGAGG
TGCGGCGGCAGCCAATCAGAGCGGCGCGCTCCGAAAGTTTCCTTTTATGGCGAGGCGGCGGCGGCGGCGG
CCCTATAAAAAGCGAAGCGCGCGGCGGGCGGGAGTCGCTGCGCGCTGCCTTCGCCCCGTGCCCCGCTCCG
CCGCCGCCTCGCGCCGCCCGCCCCGGCTCTGACTGACCGCGTTACTCCCACAGGTGAGCGGGCGGGACGG
CCCTTCTCCTCCGGGCTGTAATTAGCGCTTGGTTTAATGACGGCTTGTTTCTTTTCTGTGGCTGCGTGAA
AGCCTTGAGGGGCTCCGGGAGGGCCCTTTGTGCGGGGGGAGCGGCTCGGGGGGTGCGTGCGTGTGTGTGT
GCGTGGGGAGCGCCGCGTGCGGCTCCGCGCTGCCCGGCGGCTGTGAGCGCTGCGGGCGCGGCGCGGGGCT
TTGTGCGCTCCGCAGTGTGCGCGAGGGGAGCGCGGCCGGGGGCGGTGCCCCGCGGTGCGGGGGGGGCTGC
GAGGGGAACAAAGGCTGCGTGCGGGGTGTGTGCGTGGGGGGGTGAGCAGGGGGTGTGGGCGCGTCGGTCG
GGCTGCAACCCCCCCTGCACCCCCCTCCCCGAGTTGCTGAGCACGGCCCGGCTTCGGGTGCGGGGCTCCG
TACGGGGCGTGGCGCGGGGCTCGCCGTGCCGGGCGGGGGGTGGCGGCAGGTGGGGGTGCCGGGCGGGGCG
GGGCCGCCTCGGGCCGGGGAGGGCTCGGGGGAGGGGCGCGGCGGCCCCCGGAGCGCCGGCGGCTGTCGAG
GCGCGGCGAGCCGCAGCCATTGCCTTTTATGGTAATCGTGCGAGAGGGCGCAGGGACTTCCTTTGTCCCA
AATCTGTGCGGAGCCGAAATCTGGGAGGCGCCGCCGCACCCCCTCTAGCGGGCGCGGGGCGAAGCGGTGC
GGCGCCGGCAGGAAGGAAATGGGCGGGGAGGGCCTTCGTGCGTCGCCGCGCCGCCGTCCCCTTCTCCCTC
TCCAGCCTCGGGGCTGTCCGCGGGGGGACGGCTGCCTTCGGGGGGGACGGGGCAGGGCGGGGTTCGGCTT
CTGGCGTGTGACCGGCGGCTCTAGAGCCTCTGCTAACCATGTTCATGCCTTCTTCTTTTTCCTACAGCTC
CTGGGCAACGTGCTGGTTATTGTGCTGTCTCATCATTTTGGCAAAGAATTCCTCGATCGACGGTATCGAT
GCCACCATGGGGATCGAAGAAGGTAAACTGGTAATCTGGATTAACGGCGATAAAGGCTATAACGGTCTCG
CTGAAGTCGGTAAGAAATTCGAGAAAGATACCGGAATTAAAGTCACCGTTGAGCATCCGGATAAACTGGA
AGAGAAATTCCCACAGGTTGCGGCAACTGGCGATGGCCCTGACATTATCTTCTGGGCACACGACCGCTTT
GGTGGCTACGCTCAATCTGGCCTGTTGGCTGAAATCACCCCGGACAAAGCGTTCCAGGACAAGCTGTATC
CGTTTACCTGGGATGCCGTACGTTACAACGGCAAGCTGATTGCTTACCCGATCGCTGTTGAAGCGTTATC
GCTGATTTATAACAAAGATCTGCTGCCGAACCCGCCAAAAACCTGGGAAGAGATCCCGGCGCTGGATAAA
GAACTGAAAGCGAAAGGTAAGAGCGCGCTGATGTTCAACCTGCAAGAACCGTACTTCACCTGGCCGCTGA
TTGCTGCTGACGGGGGTTATGCGTTCAAGTATGAAAACGGCAAGTACGACATTAAAGACGTGGGCGTGGA
TAACGCTGGCGCGAAAGCGGGTCTGACCTTCCTGGTTGACCTGATTAAAAACAAACACATGAATGCAGAC
ACCGATTACTCCATCGCAGAAGCTGCCTTTAATAAAGGCGAAACAGCGATGACCATCAACGGCCCGTGGG
CATGGTCCAACATCGACACCAGCAAAGTGAATTATGGTGTAACGGTACTGCCGACCTTCAAGGGTCAACC
ATCCAAACCGTTCGTTGGCGTGCTGAGCGCAGGTATTAACGCCGCCAGTCCGAACAAAGAGCTGGCAAAA
GAGTTCCTCGAAAACTATCTGCTGACTGATGAAGGTCTGGAAGCGGTTAATAAAGACAAACCGCTGGGTG
CCGTAGCGCTGAAGTCTTACGAGGAAGAGTTGGCGAAAGATCCACGTATTGCCGCCACTATGGAAAACGC
CCAGAAAGGTGAAATCATGCCGAACATCCCGCAGATGTCCGCTTTCTGGTATGCCGTGCGTACTGCGGTG
ATCAACGCCGCCAGCGGTCGTCAGACTGTCGATGAAGCCCTGAAAGACGCGCAGACTAATTCGAGCTCGA
ACAACAACAACAATAACAATAACAACAACCTCGGGGATATCCCAACGACCGAAAACCTGTATTTTCAGGG
CGCCATGGGATCCGGTACCTTCTCCCGCCTGCCACTGGGCGGATGGGCTGAAGACGGACAGTCTGCTTCA
CGTCACCCTGAACCCGTCCCTGAAGAAGGTAGCGAAGATGAGTTGCCGCCACAAGTCCATAAAGTGTGAC
TCGAGGAATTCACTCCTCAGGTGCAGGCTGCCTATCAGAAGGTGGTGGCTGGTGTGGCCAATGCCCTGGC
TCACAAATACCACTGAGATCTTTTTCCCTCTGCCAAAAATTATGGGGACATCATGAAGCCCCTTGAGCAT
CTGACTTCTGGCTAATAAAGGAAATTTATTTTCATTGCAATAGTGTGTTGGAATTTTTTGTGTCTCTCAC
TCGGAAGGACATATGGGAGGGCAAATCATTTAAAACATCAGAATGAGTATTTGGTTTAGAGTTTGGCAAC
ATATGCCCATATGCTGGCTGCCATGAACAAAGGTTGGCTATAAAGAGGTCATCAGTATATGAAACAGCCC
CCTGCTGTCCATTCCTTATTCCATAGAAAAGCCTTGACTTGAGGTTAGATTTTTTTTATATTTTGTTTTG
TGTTATTTTTTTCTTTAACATCCCTAAAATTTTCCTTACATGTTTTACTAGCCAGATTTTTCCTCCTCTC
CTGACTACTCCCAGTCATAGCTGTCCCTCTTCTCTTATGGAGATCCCTCGACCTGCAGCCCAAGCTTGGC
GTAATCATGGTCATAGCTGTTTCCTGTGTGAAATTGTTATCCGCTCACAATTCCACACAACATACGAGCC
GGAAGCATAAAGTGTAAAGCCTGGGGTGCCTAATGAGTGAGCTAACTCACATTAATTGCGTTGCGCTCAC
TGCCCGCTTTCCAGTCGGGAAACCTGTCGTGCCAGCGGATCCGCATCTCAATTAGTCAGCAACCATAGTC
CCGCCCCTAACTCCGCCCATCCCGCCCCTAACTCCGCCCAGTTCCGCCCATTCTCCGCCCCATGGCTGAC
TAATTTTTTTTATTTATGCAGAGGCCGAGGCCGCCTCGGCCTCTGAGCTATTCCAGAAGTAGTGAGGAGG
CTTTTTTGGAGGCCTAGGCTTTTGCAAAAAGCTAACTTGTTTATTGCAGCTTATAATGGTTACAAATAAA
GCAATAGCATCACAAATTTCACAAATAAAGCATTTTTTTCACTGCATTCTAGTTGTGGTTTGTCCAAACT
CATCAATGTATCTTATCATGTCTGGATCCGCTGCATTAATGAATCGGCCAACGCGCGGGGAGAGGCGGTT
TGCGTATTGGGCGCTCTTCCGCTTCCTCGCTCACTGACTCGCTGCGCTCGGTCGTTCGGCTGCGGCGAGC
GGTATCAGCTCACTCAAAGGCGGTAATACGGTTATCCACAGAATCAGGGGATAACGCAGGAAAGAACATG
TGAGCAAAAGGCCAGCAAAAGGCCAGGAACCGTAAAAAGGCCGCGTTGCTGGCGTTTTTCCATAGGCTCC
GCCCCCCTGACGAGCATCACAAAAATCGACGCTCAAGTCAGAGGTGGCGAAACCCGACAGGACTATAAAG
ATACCAGGCGTTTCCCCCTGGAAGCTCCCTCGTGCGCTCTCCTGTTCCGACCCTGCCGCTTACCGGATAC
CTGTCCGCCTTTCTCCCTTCGGGAAGCGTGGCGCTTTCTCATAGCTCACGCTGTAGGTATCTCAGTTCGG
TGTAGGTCGTTCGCTCCAAGCTGGGCTGTGTGCACGAACCCCCCGTTCAGCCCGACCGCTGCGCCTTATC
CGGTAACTATCGTCTTGAGTCCAACCCGGTAAGACACGACTTATCGCCACTGGCAGCAGCCACTGGTAAC
AGGATTAGCAGAGCGAGGTATGTAGGCGGTGCTACAGAGTTCTTGAAGTGGTGGCCTAACTACGGCTACA
CTAGAAGAACAGTATTTGGTATCTGCGCTCTGCTGAAGCCAGTTACCTTCGGAAAAAGAGTTGGTAGCTC
TTGATCCGGCAAACAAACCACCGCTGGTAGCGGTGGTTTTTTTGTTTGCAAGCAGCAGATTACGCGCAGA
AAAAAAGGATCTCAAGAAGATCCTTTGATCTTTTCTACGGGGTCTGACGCTCAGTGGAACGAAAACTCAC
GTTAAGGGATTTTGGTCATGAGATTATCAAAAAGGATCTTCACCTAGATCCTTTTAAATTAAAAATGAAG
TTTTAAATCAATCTAAAGTATATATGAGTAAACTTGGTCTGACAGTTACCAATGCTTAATCAGTGAGGCA
CCTATCTCAGCGATCTGTCTATTTCGTTCATCCATAGTTGCCTGACTCCCCGTCGTGTAGATAACTACGA
TACGGGAGGGCTTACCATCTGGCCCCAGTGCTGCAATGATACCGCGAGACCCACGCTCACCGGCTCCAGA
TTTATCAGCAATAAACCAGCCAGCCGGAAGGGCCGAGCGCAGAAGTGGTCCTGCAACTTTATCCGCCTCC
ATCCAGTCTATTAATTGTTGCCGGGAAGCTAGAGTAAGTAGTTCGCCAGTTAATAGTTTGCGCAACGTTG
TTGCCATTGCTACAGGCATCGTGGTGTCACGCTCGTCGTTTGGTATGGCTTCATTCAGCTCCGGTTCCCA
ACGATCAAGGCGAGTTACATGATCCCCCATGTTGTGCAAAAAAGCGGTTAGCTCCTTCGGTCCTCCGATC
GTTGTCAGAAGTAAGTTGGCCGCAGTGTTATCACTCATGGTTATGGCAGCACTGCATAATTCTCTTACTG
TCATGCCATCCGTAAGATGCTTTTCTGTGACTGGTGAGTACTCAACCAAGTCATTCTGAGAATAGTGTAT
GCGGCGACCGAGTTGCTCTTGCCCGGCGTCAATACGGGATAATACCGCGCCACATAGCAGAACTTTAAAA
GTGCTCATCATTGGAAAACGTTCTTCGGGGCGAAAACTCTCAAGGATCTTACCGCTGTTGAGATCCAGTT
CGATGTAACCCACTCGTGCACCCAACTGATCTTCAGCATCTTTTACTTTCACCAGCGTTTCTGGGTGAGC
AAAAACAGGAAGGCAAAATGCCGCAAAAAAGGGAATAAGGGCGACACGGAAATGTTGAATACTCATACTC
TTCCTTTTTCAATATTATTGAAGCATTTATCAGGGTTATTGTCTCATGAGCGGATACATATTTGAATGTA
TTTAGAAAAATAAACAAATAGGGGTTCCGCGCACATTTCCCCGAAAAGTGCCACCTGG
Features (pLannotate 1.2.2; 20 found; start..end, strand, type, name):
      4..383     +  enhancer       CMV enhancer: human cytomegalovirus immediate early enhancer
    385..660     +  promoter       chicken β-actin promoter: No description available
    661..1677    +  intron         chimeric intron: chimera between introns from chicken β-actin and rabbit β-globin
   1675..1731    +  CDS            HBB (fragment): HBB_LEPEU - Experimental evidence at protein level: Swiss-Prot protein existence level 1. Involved in oxygen transport from the lung to the various peripheral tissues. From Lepus europaeus (European hare).
   1763..2857    +  CDS            MBP: maltose binding protein from E. coli; malE (mutated); This version of the gene does not encode a signal sequence, so MBP will remain in the cytosol.
   2921..2941    +  CDS            TEV site: tobacco etch virus (TEV) protease recognition and cleavage site
   2960..3076    +  CDS            ATG9A (fragment): ATG9A_HUMAN - Also known as APG9L1. Experimental evidence at protein level: Swiss-Prot protein existence level 1. Involved in autophagy and cytoplasm to vacuole transport (Cvt) vesicle formation. Plays a key role in the organization of the preautophagosomal structure/phagophore assembly site (PAS), the nucleating site for formation of the sequestering vesicle. Cycles between a juxta-nuclear trans-Golgi network compartment and late endosomes. Nutrient starvation induces accumulation on autophagosomes. Starvation-dependent trafficking requires ULK1, ATG13 and SUPT20H. From Homo sapiens (Human).
   3086..3163    +  CDS            HBB (fragment): HBB_PONPY - Experimental evidence at transcript level: Swiss-Prot protein existence level 2. Involved in oxygen transport from the lung to the various peripheral tissues. From Pongo pygmaeus (Bornean orangutan).
   3234..3289    +  polyA_signal   β-globin poly(A) signal: rabbit β-globin polyadenylation signal (Gil and Proudfoot, 1987)
   3674..3690    -  protein_bind   lac operator: The lac repressor binds to the lac operator to inhibit transcription in E. coli. This inhibition can be relieved by adding lactose or isopropyl-β-D-thiogalactopyranoside (IPTG). lac repressor encoded by lacI
   3698..3728    -  promoter       lac promoter: promoter for the E. coli lac operon
   3743..3764    -  protein_bind   CAP binding site: CAP binding activates transcription in the presence of cAMP. E. coli catabolite activator protein
   3777..3816    -  CDS            lacI (fragment): lac repressor; lacI; The lac repressor binds to the lac operator to inhibit transcription in E. coli. This inhibition can be relieved by adding lactose or isopropyl-β-D-thiogalactopyranoside (IPTG).
   3823..3845    +  promoter       SV40 promoter (fragment): SV40 enhancer and early promoter
   3869..4004    +  rep_origin     SV40 ori: SV40 origin of replication
   4024..4158    +  polyA_signal   SV40 poly(A) signal: SV40 polyadenylation signal
   4160..4214    -  CDS            lacI (fragment): lac repressor; lacI; The lac repressor binds to the lac operator to inhibit transcription in E. coli. This inhibition can be relieved by adding lactose or isopropyl-β-D-thiogalactopyranoside (IPTG).
   4397..4985    -  rep_origin     ori: high-copy-number ColE1/pMB1/pBR322/pUC origin of replication
   5156..6016    -  CDS            AmpR: β-lactamase; bla; confers resistance to ampicillin, carbenicillin, and related antibiotics
   6017..6121    -  promoter       AmpR promoter: bla
