[The description below was written by a language model from this plasmid's Addgene catalogue record and pLannotate feature annotations shown in this document.]
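Description:
pCAG-MBP-ATG9 (801-839) is a 6.1 kb mammalian expression plasmid built on the pCAG backbone. It is maintained in E. coli through a high-copy ColE1/pUC-type origin and selected with ampicillin via the β-lactamase gene and its native promoter. The catalogue entry lists the promoter as CMV, but the feature table shows the full composite CAG arrangement: the human cytomegalovirus immediate-early enhancer joined to the chicken β-actin promoter, followed by a chimeric chicken β-actin/rabbit β-globin intron. Transcripts are terminated by a rabbit β-globin polyadenylation signal. The short HBB fragments annotated on either side of the insert most likely reflect rabbit β-globin exon sequence that belongs to this expression cassette rather than any intended coding payload. The backbone also carries an SV40 origin, which permits episomal replication in cells expressing large T antigen, along with an SV40 poly(A) signal and remnants of lac regulatory sequence.

The insert, cloned between KpnI and XhoI, encodes E. coli maltose-binding protein lacking its signal sequence, so that it stays cytosolic. This is followed by a TEV protease cleavage site and residues 801-839 of human ATG9A, ending in a stop codon. This fragment is the extreme C-terminal tail of ATG9A, a protein involved in early autophagosome formation. Fusing the tail to MBP gives a soluble, monomeric form of this short peptide with an affinity handle for amylose purification, and TEV cleavage can release the tail from the tag. The stated purpose is production of the monomeric ATG9 C-terminal tail in mammalian cells, and the associated work concerns the structural basis of ATG9A recruitment to the ULK1 complex during mitophagy initiation.
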