Addgene plasmid #188093: pCAG-MBP-ATG9 (801-839)
Purpose: To make monomeric ATG9 C-terminal tail for expression in mammalian cells
Depositing lab: James Hurley. Depositing organization: University of California, Berkeley. Publication: Structural basis for ATG9A recruitment to the ULK1 complex in mitophagy initiation. Ren X, Nguyen TN, Lam WK, Buffalo CZ, Lazarou M, Yokom AL, Hurley JH. Sci Adv. 2023 Feb 15;9(7):eadg2997. doi: 10.1126/sciadv.adg2997. Epub 2023 Feb 15. PubMed 36791199.
Backbone
  Vector backbone: pCAG
  Vector type: Mammalian Expression
Growth in bacteria
  Bacterial resistance: Ampicillin, 100 μg/mL
  Growth temperature: 37°C
  Growth strain: DH5alpha
  Copy number: High Copy
Gene/Insert
  Gene/Insert name: ATG9 (alt name: MBP-TEVsite-ATG9 (801-839)-stop)
  Species: H. sapiens (human)
  Mutation: ATG9 (801-839)
  Entrez Gene: ATG9A (a.k.a. APG9L1, MGD3208, mATG9)
  Promoter: CMV
  Tag / fusion protein: MBP tag (N terminal on insert)
  Cloning method: Restriction Enzyme; 5′ cloning site KpnI (unknown if destroyed); 3′ cloning site XhoI (unknown if destroyed)
  Sequencing primers: 5′ ccgctttctggtatgccgtgcg; 3′ gagccagggcattggccacac
Terms and licenses: Academic/Nonprofit Terms; Industry Terms: Not Available to Industry
How to cite: pCAG-MBP-ATG9 (801-839) was a gift from James Hurley (Addgene plasmid # 188093 ; http://n2t.net/addgene:188093 ; RRID:Addgene_188093)
