>Addgene plasmid #188093 | pCAG-MBP-ATG9 (801-839) | depositor partial sequence | sequence record 364955 | ATG9 (801-839) (kpnI/xhoI)
TTCTCCCGCCTGCCACTGGGCGGATGGGCTGAAGACGGACAGTCTGCTTCACGTCACCCTGAACCCGTCC
CTGAAGAAGGTAGCGAAGATGAGTTGCCGCCACAAGTCCATAAAGTGTGA
